Addgene plasmid #239732: pKG2440_pGEEC536_pShip-UbC-mRuby2-P2A-PuroR-bGH
Purpose: Plasmid expressing mRuby2 and PuroR with the UbC promoter
Depositing lab: Kate Galloway. Depositing organization: Massachusetts Institute of Technology. Publication: High-resolution profiling reveals coupled transcriptional and translational regulation of transgenes. Peterman EL, Ploessl DS, Love KS, Sanabria V, Daniels RF, Johnstone CP, Godavarti DR, Kabaria SR, Oakes CG, Pai AA, Galloway KE. Nucleic Acids Research, Volume 53, Issue 11, 24 June 2025, gkaf528 10.1093/nar/gkaf528 PubMed 39651241.
Backbone
  Vector backbone: pShip
  Vector type: Synthetic Biology
Growth in bacteria
  Bacterial resistance: Kanamycin, 50 μg/mL
  Growth temperature: 30°C
  Growth strain: NEB Stable
  Copy number: High Copy
Gene/Insert
  Gene/Insert name: mRuby2-P2A-PuroR
  Species: Entacmaea quadricolor, Streptomyces alboniger
  Cloning method: Golden Gate
Terms and licenses: Academic/Nonprofit Terms; Industry Terms: Not Available to Industry
Depositor comments: Please visit https://doi.org/10.1101/2024.11.26.625483 for bioRxiv preprint.
How to cite: pKG2440_pGEEC536_pShip-UbC-mRuby2-P2A-PuroR-bGH was a gift from Kate Galloway (Addgene plasmid # 239732 ; http://n2t.net/addgene:239732 ; RRID:Addgene_239732)
