[The description below was written by a language model from this plasmid's Addgene catalogue record and pLannotate feature annotations shown in this document.]
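Description:
pKG2440_pGEEC536_pShip-UbC-mRuby2-P2A-PuroR-bGH is a compact (about 4.9 kb) synthetic-biology plasmid built on the pShip backbone by Golden Gate assembly, carrying a single mammalian transcription unit. It is propagated in E. coli through a high-copy ColE1/pUC-type origin and selected with kanamycin via an aph(3')-Ia aminoglycoside phosphotransferase gene. Two bacterial terminators from the rrnB operon (T1 and T2) lie between the replication/selection module and the mammalian cassette, where they likely insulate the insert from read-through transcription arising in the backbone.

The payload is driven by the human ubiquitin C (UbC) promoter, a constitutive promoter. It directs a bicistronic open reading frame encoding mRuby2, a constitutively fluorescent red protein derived from Entacmaea quadricolor, followed by puromycin N-acetyltransferase (PuroR, from Streptomyces alboniger). According to the construct name, the two are joined by a P2A self-cleaving peptide; this element is not separately annotated in the feature table, but the short gap between the two coding sequences is consistent with it. Ribosomal skipping at P2A yields the two proteins from one mRNA, so red fluorescence and puromycin resistance are coupled. PuroR is annotated as a fragment, which may simply reflect its fusion downstream of the 2A peptide. The transcript ends at the bovine growth hormone polyadenylation signal.

No viral packaging elements, recombinase sites or integration arms are annotated, so the record does not state a delivery route beyond use as a plain plasmid. The stated purpose is expression of mRuby2 and PuroR from the UbC promoter, and the associated publication concerns profiling of transcriptional and translational regulation of transgenes.
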