Features (pLannotate 1.2.2; 8 found; start..end, strand, type, name):
    122..931     +  CDS            KanR: aminoglycoside phosphotransferase; aph(3')-Ia; confers resistance to kanamycin in bacteria or G418 (Geneticin®) in eukaryotes
   1021..1609    +  rep_origin     ori: high-copy-number ColE1/pMB1/pBR322/pUC origin of replication
   1777..1820    -  terminator     rrnB T1 terminator: Escherichia coli rrnB; transcription terminator T1 from the E. coli rrnB gene
   1952..1979    +  terminator     rrnB T2 terminator: transcription terminator T2 from the E. coli rrnB gene
   2047..3258    +  promoter       UbC promoter: human ubiquitin C promoter
   3269..3979    +  CDS            mRuby2: mRuby2 is a basic (constitutively fluorescent) red fluorescent protein published in 2012, derived from Entacmaea quadricolor. It has moderate acid sensitivity.
   4046..4645    +  CDS            PuroR (fragment): puromycin N-acetyltransferase; pac from Streptomyces; confers resistance to puromycin
   4657..4881    +  polyA_signal   bGH poly(A) signal: bovine growth hormone polyadenylation signal
>Addgene plasmid #239732 | pKG2440_pGEEC536_pShip-UbC-mRuby2-P2A-PuroR-bGH | addgene full sequence | sequence record 475959 | Addgene NGS Result
CGCTCGCTGACTGCAGGTGCCCGTGTCTCAAAATCTCTGATGTTACATTGCACAAGATAAAAATATATCA
TCATGAACAATAAAACTGTCTGCTTACATAAACAGTAATACAAGGGGTGTTATGAGCCATATTCAACGGG
AAACGTCGAGGCCGCGATTAAATTCCAACATGGATGCTGATTTATATGGGTATAAATGGGCTCGCGATAA
TGTCGGGCAATCAGGTGCGACAATCTATCGCTTGTATGGGAAGCCCGATGCGCCAGAGTTGTTTCTGAAA
CATGGCAAAGGTAGCGTTGCCAATGATGTTACAGATGAGATGGTCAGACTAAACTGGCTGACGGAATTTA
TGCCTCTTCCGACCATCAAGCATTTTATCCGTACTCCTGGTGATGCATGGTTACTCACCACTGCGATCCC
CGGAAAAACAGCATTCCAGGTATTAGAAGAATATCCTGATTCAGGTGAAAATATTGTTGATGCGCTGGCA
GTGTTCCTGCGCCGGTTGCATTCGATTCCTGTTTGTAATTGTCCTTTTAACAGCGATCGCGTATTTCGTC
TAGCTCAGGCGCAATCACGAATGAATAACGGTTTGGTTGATGCGAGTGATTTTGATGACGAGCGTAATGG
CTGGCCTGTTGAACAAGTCTGGAAAGAAATGCATAAACTTTTGCCATTCTCACCGGATTCAGTCGTCACT
CATGGTGATTTCTCACTTGATAACCTTATTTTTGACGAGGGGAAATTAATAGGTTGTATTGATGTTGGAC
GAGTCGGAATCGCAGACCGATACCAGGATCTTGCCATCCTATGGAACTGCCTCGGTGAGTTTTCTCCTTC
ATTACAGAAACGGCTTTTTCAAAAATATGGTATTGATAATCCTGATATGAATAAATTGCAGTTTCATTTG
ATGCTCGATGAGTTTTTCTAATCAGAATTGGTTAATTGGTTGTAACATTATTCAGATTGGGCCCCGTTCC
ACTGAGCGTCAGACCCCGTAGAAAAGATCAAAGGATCTTCTTGAGATCCTTTTTTTCTGCGCGTAATCTG
CTGCTTGCAAACAAAAAAACCACCGCTACCAGCGGTGGTTTGTTTGCCGGATCAAGAGCTACCAACTCTT
TTTCCGAAGGTAACTGGCTTCAGCAGAGCGCAGATACCAAATACTGTTCTTCTAGTGTAGCCGTAGTTAG
GCCACCACTTCAAGAACTCTGTAGCACCGCCTACATACCTCGCTCTGCTAATCCTGTTACCAGTGGCTGC
TGCCAGTGGCGATAAGTCGTGTCTTACCGGGTTGGACTCAAGACGATAGTTACCGGATAAGGCGCAGCGG
TCGGGCTGAACGGGGGGTTCGTGCACACAGCCCAGCTTGGAGCGAACGACCTACACCGAACTGAGATACC
TACAGCGTGAGCTATGAGAAAGCGCCACGCTTCCCGAAGGGAGAAAGGCGGACAGGTATCCGGTAAGCGG
CAGGGTCGGAACAGGAGAGCGCACGAGGGAGCTTCCAGGGGGAAACGCCTGGTATCTTTATAGTCCTGTC
GGGTTTCGCCACCTCTGACTTGAGCGTCGATTTTTGTGATGCTCGTCAGGGGGGCGGAGCCTATGGAAAA
ACGCCAGCAACGCGGCCTTTTTACGGTTCCTGGCCTTTTGCTGGCCTTTTGCTCACATGTTCTTTCCTGC
GTTATCCCCTGATTCTGTGGATAACCGTATTACCGCTAGCATGGATCTCGGGGACGTCTAACTACTAAGC
GAGAGTAGGGAACTGCCAGGCATCAAATAAAACGAAAGGCTCAGTCGGAAGACTGGGCCTTTCGTTTTAT
CTGTTGTTTGTCGGTGAACGCTCTCCTGAGTAGGACAAATCCGCCGGGAGCGGATTTGAACGTTGTGAAG
CAACGGCCCGGAGGGTGGCGGGCAGGACGCCCGCCATAAACTGCCAGGCATCAAACTAAGCAGAAGGCCA
TCCTGACGGATGGCCTTTTTGCGTTTCTACAAACTCTTCCTGTTAGTTAGTTACTTAAGCTCGGGCCCAC
CTGCAGTCTACTTACTGGCCTCCGCGCCGGGTTTTGGCGCCTCCCGCGGGCGCCCCCCTCCTCACGGCGA
GCGCTGCCACGTCAGACGAAGGGCGCAGCGAGCGTCCTGATCCTTCCGCCCGGACGCTCAGGACAGCGGC
CCGCTGCTCATAAGACTCGGCCTTAGAACCCCAGTATCAGCAGAAGGACATTTTAGGACGGGACTTGGGT
GACTCTAGGGCACTGGTTTTCTTTCCAGAGAGCGGAACAGGCGAGGAAAAGTAGTCCCTTCTCGGCGATT
CTGCGGAGGGATCTCCGTGGGGCGGTGAACGCCGATGATTATATAAGGACGCGCCGGGTGTGGCACAGCT
AGTTCCGTCGCAGCCGGGATTTGGGTCGCGGTTCTTGTTTGTGGATCGCTGTGATCGTCACTTGGTGAGT
AGCGGGCTGCTGGGCTGGCCGGGGCTTTCGTGGCCGCCGGGCCGCTCGGTGGGACGGAAGCGTGTGGAGA
GATCGCCAAGGGCTGTAGTCTGGGTCCGCGAGCAAGGTTGCCCTGAACTGGGGGTTGGGGGGAGCGCAGC
AAAATGGCGGCTGTTCCCGAGTCTTGAATGGAAGACGCTTGTGAGGCGGGCTGTGAGGTCGTTGAAACAA
GGTGGGGGGCATGGTGGGCGGCAAGAACCCAAGGTCTTGAGGCCTTCGCTAATGCGGGAAAGCTCTTATT
CGGGTGAGATGGGCTGGGGCACCATCTGGGGACCCTGACGTGAAGTTTGTCACTGACTGGAGAACTCGGT
TTGTCGTCTGTTGCGGGGGCGGCAGTTATGGCGGTGCCGTTGGGCAGTGCACCCGTACCTTTGGGAGCGC
GCGCCCTCGTCGTGTCGTGACGTCACCCGTTCTGTTGGCTTATAATGCAGGGTGGGGCCACCTGTCGGTA
GGTGTGCGGTAGGCTTTTCTCCGTCGCAGGACGCAGGGTTCGGGCCTAGGGTAGGCTCTCCTGAATCGAC
AGGCGCCGGACCTCTGGTGAGGGGAGGGATAAGTGAGGCGTCAGTTTCTTTGGTCGGTTTTATGTACCTA
TCTTCTTAAGTAGCTGAAGCTCCGGTTTTGAACTATGCGCTCGGGGTTGGCGAGTGTGTTTTGTGAAGTT
TTTTAGGCACCTTTTGAAATGTAATCATTTGGGTCAATATGTAATTTTCAGTGTTAGACTAGTAAATTGT
CCGCTAAATTCTGGCCGTTTTTGGCTTTTTTGTTAGACAATGGCCACCATGGTGTCTAAGGGCGAAGAGC
TGATCAAGGAAAATATGCGTATGAAGGTGGTCATGGAAGGTTCGGTCAACGGCCACCAATTCAAATGCAC
AGGTGAAGGAGAAGGCAATCCGTACATGGGAACTCAAACCATGAGGATCAAAGTCATCGAGGGAGGACCC
CTGCCATTTGCCTTTGACATTCTTGCCACGTCGTTCATGTATGGCAGCCGTACTTTTATCAAGTACCCGA
AAGGCATTCCTGATTTCTTTAAACAGTCCTTTCCTGAGGGTTTTACTTGGGAAAGAGTTACGAGATACGA
AGATGGTGGAGTCGTCACCGTCATGCAGGACACCAGCCTTGAGGATGGCTGTCTCGTTTACCACGTCCAA
GTCAGAGGGGTAAACTTTCCCTCCAATGGTCCCGTGATGCAGAAGAAGACCAAGGGTTGGGAGCCTAATA
CAGAGATGATGTATCCAGCAGATGGTGGTCTGAGGGGATACACTCATATGGCACTGAAAGTTGATGGTGG
TGGCCATCTGTCTTGCTCTTTCGTAACAACTTACAGGTCAAAAAAGACCGTCGGGAACATCAAGATGCCC
GGTATCCATGCCGTTGATCACCGCCTGGAAAGGTTAGAGGAAAGTGACAATGAAATGTTCGTAGTACAAC
GCGAACACGCAGTTGCCAAGTTCGCCGGGCTTGGTGGTGGGATGGACGAGCTGTACAAGGGAAGCGGAGC
TACTAACTTCAGCCTGCTGAAGCAGGCTGGAGACGTGGAGGAGAACCCTGGACCTATGACCGAGTACAAG
CCCACGGTGCGCCTCGCCACCCGCGACGACGTCCCCAGGGCCGTACGCACCCTCGCCGCCGCGTTCGCCG
ACTACCCCGCCACGCGCCACACCGTCGATCCGGACCGCCACATCGAGCGGGTCACCGAGCTGCAAGAACT
CTTCCTCACGCGCGTCGGGCTCGACATCGGCAAGGTGTGGGTCGCGGACGACGGCGCCGCGGTGGCGGTC
TGGACCACGCCGGAGAGCGTCGAAGCGGGGGCGGTGTTCGCCGAGATCGGCCCGCGCATGGCCGAGTTGA
GCGGTTCCCGGCTGGCCGCGCAGCAACAGATGGAAGGCCTCCTGGCGCCGCACCGGCCCAAGGAGCCCGC
GTGGTTCCTGGCCACCGTCGGCGTCTCGCCCGACCACCAGGGCAAGGGTCTGGGCAGCGCCGTCGTGCTC
CCCGGAGTGGAGGCGGCCGAGCGCGCCGGGGTGCCCGCCTTCCTGGAGACATCCGCGCCCCGCAACCTCC
CCTTCTACGAGCGGCTCGGCTTCACCGTCACCGCCGACGTCGAGGTGCCCGAAGGACCGCGCACCTGGTG
CATGACCCGCAAGCCCGGTGCCTGACAACGTTGCACCTGTGCCTTCTAGTTGCCAGCCATCTGTTGTTTG
CCCCTCCCCCGTGCCTTCCTTGACCCTGGAAGGTGCCACTCCCACTGTCCTTTCCTAATAAAATGAGGAA
ATTGCATCGCATTGTCTGAGTAGGTGTCATTCTATTCTGGGGGGTGGGGTGGGGCAGGACAGCAAGGGGG
AGGATTGGGAAGACAATAGCAGGCATGCTGGGGATGCGGTGGGCTCTATGG
